Addgene plasmid #144547: TFORF3071
Purpose: Lentiviral vector for overexpressing transcription factor ORFs with unique 24-bp barcodes. Barcodes facilitate identification of transcription factors in pooled screens.
Depositing lab: Feng Zhang. Depositing organization: Broad Institute. Publication: A transcription factor atlas of directed differentiation. Joung J, Ma S, Tay T, Geiger-Schuller KR, Kirchgatterer PC, Verdine VK, Guo B, Arias-Garcia MA, Allen WE, Singh A, Kuksenko O, Abudayyeh OO, Gootenberg JS, Fu Z, Macrae RK, Buenrostro JD, Regev A, Zhang F. Cell. 2023 Jan 5;186(1):209-229.e26. doi: 10.1016/j.cell.2022.11.026. PubMed 36608654.
Backbone
  Vector backbone: pLX_TRC317
  Backbone manufacturer: Broad Institute Genetic Perturbation Platform
  Backbone size w/o insert (bp): 8264
  Vector type: Mammalian Expression, Lentiviral
  Selectable markers: Puromycin
Growth in bacteria
  Bacterial resistance: Ampicillin, 100 μg/mL
  Growth temperature: 37°C
  Growth strain: NEB Stable
  Copy number: High Copy
Gene/Insert
  Gene/Insert name: PRDM5
  Species: H. sapiens (human)
  Insert size (bp): 2006
  Entrez Gene: PRDM5 (a.k.a. BCS2, PFM2)
  Promoter: EF1a
  Tag / fusion protein: V5 (C terminal on insert)
  Cloning method: Gateway Cloning
  Sequencing primers: 5′ GGGTGGAGACTGAAGTTAGGCCAG; 3′ CACATAGCGTAAAAGGAGCAACATAG
Resource information
  A portion of this plasmid was derived from a plasmid made by: Broad Institute Genetic Perturbation Platform
Terms and licenses: Academic/Nonprofit Terms; Industry Terms: Not Available to Industry
Depositor comments: NM_001300823.1 Please test multiple small colonies in case of plasmid recombination. To make this collection available in a timely manner, a portion of this collection was not fully sequenced by Addgene. If an Addgene verified full plasmid sequence is not available, please contact us prior to placing an order to request the full sequence.
How to cite: TFORF3071 was a gift from Feng Zhang (Addgene plasmid # 144547 ; http://n2t.net/addgene:144547 ; RRID:Addgene_144547)
