[The description below was written by a language model from this plasmid's Addgene catalogue record and pLannotate feature annotations shown in this document.]
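Description:
TFORF3071 is a third-generation-style, self-inactivating lentiviral expression plasmid built on the pLX_TRC317 backbone and carrying the human transcription factor PRDM5 as a barcoded open reading frame. It belongs to a large collection of transcription factor ORF constructs, each marked with a unique 24-bp barcode so that individual factors can be identified by sequencing in pooled overexpression screens; the barcode itself is not annotated in the feature table. In bacteria the roughly 10.3 kb plasmid is maintained through a high-copy ColE1/pUC-type origin with ampicillin resistance. An f1 origin and remnants of a lacZα/lac promoter region flanked by T7 and T3 promoters are also present. The depositor notes a risk of recombination, as is common for LTR-containing plasmids.

The viral portion begins with an RSV promoter driving a truncated HIV-1 5' LTR, followed by the Ψ packaging signal, a gag fragment, the Rev response element and a cPPT/CTS. It ends in a ΔU3 3' LTR that inactivates LTR promoter activity after integration, with an SV40 polyadenylation signal downstream. Within this unit, SV40 early promoter fragments lie upstream of a puromycin N-acetyltransferase gene for selecting transduced mammalian cells. A separate EF-1α promoter drives the PRDM5 coding sequence. The ORF was introduced by Gateway cloning and is flanked by attB1 and attB2 sites, with a C-terminal V5 epitope tag for detection and a WPRE downstream to enhance transcript expression. PRDM5 is a sequence-specific DNA-binding repressor that recruits histone-modifying enzymes. The construct is intended for constitutive overexpression of this factor, for example in directed differentiation screens.
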