Features (pLannotate 1.2.2; 34 found; start..end, strand, type, name):
      5..231     +  promoter       RSV promoter: Rous sarcoma virus enhancer/promoter
    232..412     +  LTR            5' LTR (truncated): truncated 5' long terminal repeat (LTR) from HIV-1
    459..584     +  misc_feature   HIV-1 Ψ: packaging signal of human immunodeficiency virus type 1
    568..931     +  CDS            HIV-1 gag (fragment): gag protein from human immunodeficiency virus 1; gag
   1077..1310    +  misc_feature   RRE: The Rev response element (RRE) of HIV-1 allows for Rev-dependent mRNA export from the nucleus to the cytoplasm.
   1687..1713    +  CDS            Rev (fragment): human immunodeficiency virus 1 (HIV-1) Rev protein; rev; enhances nuclear export of unspliced and incompletely spliced viral mRNAs
   1720..1743    +  promoter       SV40 promoter (fragment): SV40 early promoter
   1744..1815    +  promoter       SV40 promoter (fragment): SV40 enhancer and early promoter
   1839..1974    +  rep_origin     SV40 ori: SV40 origin of replication
   2020..2616    +  CDS            PuroR (fragment): puromycin N-acetyltransferase; pac from Streptomyces; confers resistance to puromycin
   2665..2782    +  misc_feature   cPPT/CTS: central polypurine tract and central termination sequence of HIV-1
   2847..2913    +  CDS            small t antigen (fragment): SV40 (simian virus 40) small t antigen
   2920..4098    +  promoter       EF-1α promoter: strong constitutive promoter for human elongation factor EF-1α
   4119..4136    +  protein_bind   attB1 (fragment): mutant version of attB; core recombination site for the Gateway® BP reaction BP Clonase™
   4145..5941    +  CDS            PRDM5: PRDM5_HUMAN - Also known as PFM2. Experimental evidence at protein level: Swiss-Prot protein existence level 1. Sequence-specific DNA-binding transcription factor. Represses transcription at least in part by recruitment of the histone methyltransferase EHMT2/G9A and histone deacetylases such as HDAC1. Regulates hematopoiesis-associated protein-coding and microRNA (miRNA) genes. May regulate the expression of proteins involved in extracellular matrix development and maintenance, including fibrillar collagens, such as COL4A1 and COL11A1, connective tissue components, such as HAPLN1, and molecule
   5949..5966    -  protein_bind   attB2 (fragment): mutant version of attB; core recombination site for the Gateway® BP reaction BP Clonase™
   5975..6016    +  CDS            V5 tag: epitope tag from simian virus 5
   6032..6085    +  promoter       U6 promoter (fragment): RNA polymerase III promoter for human U6 snRNA
   6127..6715    +  misc_feature   WPRE: woodchuck hepatitis virus posttranscriptional regulatory element
   6766..6785    +  misc_feature   cPPT/CTS (fragment): central polypurine tract and central termination sequence of HIV-1
   6787..7020    +  LTR            3' LTR (ΔU3): self-inactivating 3' long terminal repeat (LTR) from HIV-1
   7098..7219    +  polyA_signal   SV40 poly(A) signal: SV40 polyadenylation signal
   7259..7394    +  rep_origin     SV40 ori: SV40 origin of replication
   7415..7433    -  promoter       T7 promoter: promoter for bacteriophage T7 RNA polymerase
   7441..7596    +  CDS            lacZα (fragment): LacZα fragment of β-galactosidase; lacZ fragment
   7601..8029    +  rep_origin     f1 ori (sequence partly withheld): f1 bacteriophage origin of replication; arrow indicates direction of (+) strand synthesis
   8082..8186    +  promoter       AmpR promoter: bla
   8187..9047    +  CDS            AmpR: β-lactamase; bla; confers resistance to ampicillin, carbenicillin, and related antibiotics
   9218..9806    +  rep_origin     ori: high-copy-number ColE1/pMB1/pBR322/pUC origin of replication
   9989..10081   +  CDS            lacI (fragment): lac repressor; lacI; The lac repressor binds to the lac operator to inhibit transcription in E. coli. This inhibition can be relieved by adding lactose or isopropyl-β-D-thiogalactopyranoside (IPTG).
  10094..10115   +  protein_bind   CAP binding site: CAP binding activates transcription in the presence of cAMP. E. coli catabolite activator protein
  10130..10160   +  promoter       lac promoter: promoter for the E. coli lac operon
  10168..10184   +  protein_bind   lac operator: The lac repressor binds to the lac operator to inhibit transcription in E. coli. This inhibition can be relieved by adding lactose or isopropyl-β-D-thiogalactopyranoside (IPTG). lac repressor encoded by lacI
  10229..10247   +  promoter       T3 promoter: promoter for bacteriophage T3 RNA polymerase
>Addgene plasmid #144547 | TFORF3071 | addgene full sequence | sequence record 404256 | Addgene NGS Result
TTAATGTAGTCTTATGCAATACTCTTGTAGTCTTGCAACATGGTAACGATGAGTTAGCAACATGCCTTAC
AAGGAGAGAAAAAGCACCGTGCATGCCGATTGGTGGAAGTAAGGTGGTACGATCGTGCCTTATTAGGAAG
GCAACAGACGGGTCTGACATGGATTGGACGAACCACTGAATTGCCGCATTGCAGAGATATTGTATTTAAG
TGCCTAGCTCGATACATAAACGGGTCTCTCTGGTTAGACCAGATCTGAGCCTGGGAGCTCTCTGGCTAAC
TAGGGAACCCACTGCTTAAGCCTCAATAAAGCTTGCCTTGAGTGCTTCAAGTAGTGTGTGCCCGTCTGTT
GTGTGACTCTGGTAACTAGAGATCCCTCAGACCCTTTTAGTCAGTGTGGAAAATCTCTAGCAGTGGCGCC
CGAACAGGGACTTGAAAGCGAAAGGGAAACCAGAGGAGCTCTCTCGACGCAGGACTCGGCTTGCTGAAGC
GCGCACGGCAAGAGGCGAGGGGCGGCGACTGGTGAGTACGCCAAAAATTTTGACTAGCGGAGGCTAGAAG
GAGAGAGATGGGTGCGAGAGCGTCAGTATTAAGCGGGGGAGAATTAGATCGCGATGGGAAAAAATTCGGT
TAAGGCCAGGGGGAAAGAAAAAATATAAATTAAAACATATAGTATGGGCAAGCAGGGAGCTAGAACGATT
CGCAGTTAATCCTGGCCTGTTAGAAACATCAGAAGGCTGTAGACAAATACTGGGACAGCTACAACCATCC
CTTCAGACAGGATCAGAAGAACTTAGATCATTATATAATACAGTAGCAACCCTCTATTGTGTGCATCAAA
GGATAGAGATAAAAGACACCAAGGAAGCTTTAGACAAGATAGAGGAAGAGCAAAACAAAAGTAAGACCAC
CGCACAGCAAGCGGCCGCTGATCTTCAGACCTGGAGGAGGAGATATGAGGGACAATTGGAGAAGTGAATT
ATATAAATATAAAGTAGTAAAAATTGAACCATTAGGAGTAGCACCCACCAAGGCAAAGAGAAGAGTGGTG
CAGAGAGAAAAAAGAGCAGTGGGAATAGGAGCTTTGTTCCTTGGGTTCTTGGGAGCAGCAGGAAGCACTA
TGGGCGCAGCGTCAATGACGCTGACGGTACAGGCCAGACAATTATTGTCTGGTATAGTGCAGCAGCAGAA
CAATTTGCTGAGGGCTATTGAGGCGCAACAGCATCTGTTGCAACTCACAGTCTGGGGCATCAAGCAGCTC
CAGGCAAGAATCCTGGCTGTGGAAAGATACCTAAAGGATCAACAGCTCCTGGGGATTTGGGGTTGCTCTG
GAAAACTCATTTGCACCACTGCTGTGCCTTGGAATGCTAGTTGGAGTAATAAATCTCTGGAACAGATTTG
GAATCACACGACCTGGATGGAGTGGGACAGAGAAATTAACAATTACACAAGCTTAATACACTCCTTAATT
GAAGAATCGCAAAACCAGCAAGAAAAGAATGAACAAGAATTATTGGAATTAGATAAATGGGCAAGTTTGT
GGAATTGGTTTAACATAACAAATTGGCTGTGGTATATAAAATTATTCATAATGATAGTAGGAGGCTTGGT
AGGTTTAAGAATAGTTTTTGCTGTACTTTCTATAGTGAATAGAGTTAGGCAGGGATATTCACCATTATCG
TTTCAGACCCACCTCCCAACCCCGAGGGGACCCATGCATTGCATCTCAATTAGTCAGCAACCAGGTGTGG
AAAGTCCCCAGGCTCCCCAGCAGGCAGAAGTATGCAAAGCATGCGTCTCAATTAGTCAGCAACCATAGTC
CCGCCCCTAACTCCGCCCATCCCGCCCCTAACTCCGCCCAGTTCCGCCCATTCTCCGCCCCATGGCTGAC
TAATTTTTTTTATTTATGCAGAGGCCGAGGCCGCCTCGGCCTCTGAGCTATTCCAGAAGTAGTGAGGAGG
CTTTTTTGGAGGCCTAGGCTTTTGCAAAAAGCTTTCTAGAGGTACCACCGGAGCTTACCATGACCGAGTA
CAAGCCCACGGTGCGCCTCGCCACCCGCGACGACGTCCCCAGGGCCGTACGCACCCTCGCCGCCGCGTTC
GCCGACTACCCCGCCACGCGCCACACCGTCGATCCGGACCGCCACATCGAGCGGGTCACCGAGCTGCAAG
AACTCTTCCTCACGCGCGTCGGGCTCGACATCGGCAAGGTGTGGGTCGCGGACGACGGCGCCGCCGTGGC
GGTCTGGACCACGCCGGAGAGCGTCGAAGCGGGGGCGGTGTTCGCCGAGATCGGCCCGCGCATGGCCGAG
TTGAGCGGTTCCCGGCTGGCCGCGCAGCAACAGATGGAAGGCCTCCTGGCGCCGCACCGGCCCAAGGAGC
CCGCGTGGTTCCTGGCCACCGTCGGCGTCTCGCCCGACCACCAGGGCAAGGGTCTGGGCAGCGCCGTCGT
GCTCCCCGGAGTGGAGGCGGCCGAGCGCGCCGGGGTGCCCGCCTTCCTGGAGACCTCCGCGCCCCGCAAC
CTCCCCTTCTACGAGCGGCTCGGCTTCACCGTCACCGCCGACGTCGAGGTGCCCGAAGGACCGCGCACCT
GGTGCATGACCCGCAAGCCCGGTGCCAGTTAACGAATTCTAGATCTTGAGACAAATGGCAGTATTCATCC
ACAATTTTAAAAGAAAAGGGGGGATTGGGGGGTACAGTGCAGGGGAAAGAATAGTAGACATAATAGCAAC
AGACATACAAACTAAAGAATTACAAAAACAAATTACAAAAATTCAAAATTTTCGGGTTTATTACAGGGAC
AGCAGAGATCCACTTTGGCGCCGGCTCGAGGCCTGCAGGTGCAAAGATGGATAAAGTTTTAAACAGAGAG
GAATCTTTGCAGCTAATGGACCTTCTAGGTCTTGAAAGGAGTGGGAATTGGCTCCGGTGCCCGTCAGTGG
GCAGAGCGCACATCGCCCACAGTCCCCGAGAAGTTGGGGGGAGGGGTCGGCAATTGAACCGGTGCCTAGA
GAAGGTGGCGCGGGGTAAACTGGGAAAGTGATGTCGTGTACTGGCTCCGCCTTTTTCCCGAGGGTGGGGG
AGAACCGTATATAAGTGCAGTAGTCGCCGTGAACGTTCTTTTTCGCAACGGGTTTGCCGCCAGAACACAG
GTAAGTGCCGTGTGTGGTTCCCGCGGGCCTGGCCTCTTTACGGGTTATGGCCCTTGCGTGCCTTGAATTA
CTTCCACCTGGCTGCAGTACGTGATTCTTGATCCCGAGCTTCGGGTTGGAAGTGGGTGGGAGAGTTCGAG
GCCTTGCGCTTAAGGAGCCCCTTCGCCTCGTGCTTGAGTTGAGGCCTGGCCTGGGCGCTGGGGCCGCCGC
GTGCGAATCTGGTGGCACCTTCGCGCCTGTCTCGCTGCTTTCGATAAGTCTCTAGCCATTTAAAATTTTT
GATGACCTGCTGCGACGCTTTTTTTCTGGCAAGATAGTCTTGTAAATGCGGGCCAAGATCTGCACACTGG
TATTTCGGTTTTTGGGGCCGCGGGCGGCGACGGGGCCCGTGCGTCCCAGCGCACATGTTCGGCGAGGCGG
GGCCTGCGAGCGCGGCCACCGAGAATCGGACGGGGGTAGTCTCAAGCTGGCCGGCCTGCTCTGGTGCCTG
GCCTCGCGCCGCCGTGTATCGCCCCGCCCTGGGCGGCAAGGCTGGCCCGGTCGGCACCAGTTGCGTGAGC
GGAAAGATGGCCGCTTCCCGGCCCTGCTGCAGGGAGCTCAAAATGGAGGACGCGGCGCTCGGGAGAGCGG
GCGGGTGAGTCACCCACACAAAGGAAAAGGGCCTTTCCGTCCTCAGCCGTCGCTTCATGTGACTCCACGG
AGTACCGGGCGCCGTCCAGGCACCTCGATTAGTTCTCGAGCTTTTGGAGTACGTCGTCTTTAGGTTGGGG
GGAGGGGTTTTATGCGATGGAGTTTCCCCACACTGAGTGGGTGGAGACTGAAGTTAGGCCAGCTTGGCAC
TTGATGTAATTCTCCTTGGAATTTGCCCTTTTTGAGTTTGGATCTTGGTTCATTCTCAAGCCTCAGACAG
TGGTTCAAAGTTTTTTTCTTCCATTTCAGGTGTCGTGAGGCTAGCATCGATTGATCAACAAGTTTGTACA
AAAAAGTTGGCACCATGCTGGGCATGTACGTGCCGGACAGGTTCTCCCTGAAGTCCTCCCGGGTTCAGGA
CGGCATGGGGCTCTACACGGCCCGCAGAGTGCGAAAGGGTGAAAAGTTCGGACCCTTTGCTGGAGAGAAG
AGAATGCCTGAAGACTTGGATGAAAATATGGATTACAGGTTGATGTGGGAGGTTCGTGGGAGTAAGGGAG
AAGTTTTGTACATTTTGGATGCTACCAACCCACGGCACTCCAACTGGCTTCGCTTCGTTCATGAGGCACC
ATCTCAGGAGCAGAAGAACTTGGCTGCCATTCAAGAAGGAGAAAACATTTTCTATTTGGCAGTTGAAGAT
ATAGAAACAGACACGGAGCTTCTGATTGGCTACCTGGATAGTGACATGGAGGCTGAGGAGGAAGAACAGC
AAATTATGACAGTCATCAAAGAAGGGGAAGTTGAAAATTCTAGAAGACAATCAACAGCGGGCAGAAAAGA
TCGCCTTGGCTGTAAAGAGGACTATGCTTGTCCTCAATGTGAATCGAGTTTTACCAGTGAGGATATTCTT
GCTGAGCATCTCCAGACATTGCACCAGAAACCCACAGAGGAGAAAGAATTTAAGTGCAAGAACTGTGGGA
AGAAATTCCCAGTTAAGCAGGCTTTGCAAAGACATTTTGAGCAGCACCAGGAGACTTGCCGGGGGGATGC
CAGGTTTGTGTGCAAGGCTGACAGCTGTGGAAAGAGGCTGAAGAGCAAGGATGCCCTGAAAAGACACCAG
GAAAATGTCCACACTGGAGATCCTAAGAAAAAGCTTATATGTTCAGTGTGCAATAAAAAGTGTTCTTCAG
CATCAAGCCTACAGGAACATAGAAAGATTCATGAGATATTTGATTGTCAAGAATGTATGAAGAAATTTAT
TTCAGCTAATCAGCTAAAACGTCATATGATCACCCACTCAGAAAAACGACCCTATAATTGCGAGATTTGT
AATAAGTCTTTCAAGAGGCTTGATCAAGTGGGTGCTCACAAAGTAATACACAGCGAAGACAAACCTTACA
AATGCAAACTTTGTGGAAAGGGATTTGCCCACAGAAATGTTTACAAGAATCATAAGAAGACCCACTCTGA
GGAGAGACCGTTCCAATGTGAAGAATGTAAAGCTCTGTTCCGGACCCCATTTTCTTTACAGAGACACCTG
CTAATACATAACAGTGAGAGGACTTTCAAGTGCCATCACTGCGATGCTACCTTTAAGAGGAAGGATACAT
TAAATGTTCATGTCCAGGTGGTTCATGAAAGACACAAGAAGTATAGGTGTGAGCTATGTAATAAGGCCTT
TGTTACACCTTCAGTGCTTAGAAGTCATAAGAAAACACATACAGGAGAAAAGGAGAAAATCTGTCCATAT
TGTGGCCAGAAATTTGCCAGCAGTGGTACACTCAGAGTTCATATCCGGAGCCACACAGGTGAGCGTCCCT
ATCAATGTCCTTACTGTGAAAAAGGATTCAGTAAAAATGATGGACTGAAGATGCACATTCGTACTCACAC
CAGGGAGAAGCCGTACAAGTGCTCAGAGTGCAGCAAGGCCTTCAGCCAGAAGCGAGGCCTGGATGAGCAC
AAGAGGACGCACACTGGAGAAAAGCCTTTTCAGTGTGATGTTTGTGATTTGGCTTTTAGCCTGAAGAAAA
TGCTGATTCGACACAAGATGACTCATAATCCCAATCGTCCCCTGGCAGAATGCCAGTTTTGCCATAAGAA
GTTTACAAGGAATGACTACCTCAAAGTGCACATGGACAATATCCATGGTGTAGCTGACAGCTTGCCAACT
TTCTTGTACAAAGTGGTTGATATCGGTAAGCCTATCCCTAACCCTCTCCTCGGTCTCGATTCTACGTAGT
AATGAACTAGTCCGTAACTTGAAAGTATTTCGATTTCTTGGCTTTATATATCTTGTGGAAAGGACGAACG
CCAGGCGGAGCATAACCGTCTACGCGTTAAGTCGACAATCAACCTCTGGATTACAAAATTTGTGAAAGAT
TGACTGGTATTCTTAACTATGTTGCTCCTTTTACGCTATGTGGATACGCTGCTTTAATGCCTTTGTATCA
TGCTATTGCTTCCCGTATGGCTTTCATTTTCTCCTCCTTGTATAAATCCTGGTTGCTGTCTCTTTATGAG
GAGTTGTGGCCCGTTGTCAGGCAACGTGGCGTGGTGTGCACTGTGTTTGCTGACGCAACCCCCACTGGTT
GGGGCATTGCCACCACCTGTCAGCTCCTTTCCGGGACTTTCGCTTTCCCCCTCCCTATTGCCACGGCGGA
ACTCATCGCCGCCTGCCTTGCCCGCTGCTGGACAGGGGCTCGGCTGTTGGGCACTGACAATTCCGTGGTG
TTGTCGGGGAAATCATCGTCCTTTCCTTGGCTGCTCGCCTGTGTTGCCACCTGGATTCTGCGCGGGACGT
CCTTCTGCTACGTCCCTTCGGCCCTCAATCCAGCGGACCTTCCTTCCCGCGGCCTGCTGCCGGCTCTGCG
GCCTCTTCCGCGTCTTCGCCTTCGCCCTCAGACGAGTCGGATCTCCCTTTGGGCCGCCTCCCCGCGTCGA
CTTTAAGACCAATGACTTACAAGGCAGCTGTAGATCTTAGCCACTTTTTAAAAGAAAAGGGGGGACTGGA
AGGGCTAATTCACTCCCAACGAAGACAAGATCTGCTTTTTGCTTGTACTGGGTCTCTCTGGTTAGACCAG
ATCTGAGCCTGGGAGCTCTCTGGCTAACTAGGGAACCCACTGCTTAAGCCTCAATAAAGCTTGCCTTGAG
TGCTTCAAGTAGTGTGTGCCCGTCTGTTGTGTGACTCTGGTAACTAGAGATCCCTCAGACCCTTTTAGTC
AGTGTGGAAAATCTCTAGCAGTACGTATAGTAGTTCATGTCATCTTATTATTCAGTATTTATAACTTGCA
AAGAAATGAATATCAGAGAGTGAGAGGAACTTGTTTATTGCAGCTTATAATGGTTACAAATAAAGCAATA
GCATCACAAATTTCACAAATAAAGCATTTTTTTCACTGCATTCTAGTTGTGGTTTGTCCAAACTCATCAA
TGTATCTTATCATGTCTGGCTCTAGCTATCCCGCCCCTAACTCCGCCCATCCCGCCCCTAACTCCGCCCA
GTTCCGCCCATTCTCCGCCCCATGGCTGACTAATTTTTTTTATTTATGCAGAGGCCGAGGCCGCCTCGGC
CTCTGAGCTATTCCAGAAGTAGTGAGGAGGCTTTTTTGGAGGCCTAGGGACGTACCCAATTCGCCCTATA
GTGAGTCGTATTACGCGCGCTCACTGGCCGTCGTTTTACAACGTCGTGACTGGGAAAACCCTGGCGTTAC
CCAACTTAATCGCCTTGCAGCACATCCCCCTTTCGCCAGCTGGCGTAATAGCGAAGAGGCCCGCACCGAT
CGCCCTTCCCAACAGTTGCGCAGCCTGAATGGCGAATGGG
[124 nt withheld, positions 7601-7724]
C
[91 nt withheld, positions 7726-7816]
A
[49 nt withheld, positions 7818-7866]
CCTTTGACGTTGGAGTCCACGTTCTTT
[37 nt withheld, positions 7894-7930]
ACCCTATCTCGGTCTATTCTTTTGATTTATAAGGGATTTTGCCGATTTCGGCCTATTGGTTAAAAAATGA
GCTGATTTAACAAAAATTTAACGCGAATTTTAACAAAATATTAACGCTTACAATTTAGGTGGCACTTTTC
GGGGAAATGTGCGCGGAACCCCTATTTGTTTATTTTTCTAAATACATTCAAATATGTATCCGCTCATGAG
ACAATAACCCTGATAAATGCTTCAATAATATTGAAAAAGGAAGAGTATGAGTATTCAACATTTCCGTGTC
GCCCTTATTCCCTTTTTTGCGGCATTTTGCCTTCCTGTTTTTGCTCACCCAGAAACGCTGGTGAAAGTAA
AAGATGCTGAAGATCAGTTGGGTGCACGAGTGGGTTACATCGAACTGGATCTCAACAGCGGTAAGATCCT
TGAGAGTTTTCGCCCCGAAGAACGTTTTCCAATGATGAGCACTTTTAAAGTTCTGCTATGTGGCGCGGTA
TTATCCCGTATTGACGCCGGGCAAGAGCAACTCGGTCGCCGCATACACTATTCTCAGAATGACTTGGTTG
AGTACTCACCAGTCACAGAAAAGCATCTTACGGATGGCATGACAGTAAGAGAATTATGCAGTGCTGCCAT
AACCATGAGTGATAACACTGCGGCCAACTTACTTCTGACAACGATCGGAGGACCGAAGGAGCTAACCGCT
TTTTTGCACAACATGGGGGATCATGTAACTCGCCTTGATCGTTGGGAACCGGAGCTGAATGAAGCCATAC
CAAACGACGAGCGTGACACCACGATGCCTGTAGCAATGGCAACAACGTTGCGCAAACTATTAACTGGCGA
ACTACTTACTCTAGCTTCCCGGCAACAATTAATAGACTGGATGGAGGCGGATAAAGTTGCAGGACCACTT
CTGCGCTCGGCCCTTCCGGCTGGCTGGTTTATTGCTGATAAATCTGGAGCCGGTGAGCGTGGGTCTCGCG
GTATCATTGCAGCACTGGGGCCAGATGGTAAGCCCTCCCGTATCGTAGTTATCTACACGACGGGGAGTCA
GGCAACTATGGATGAACGAAATAGACAGATCGCTGAGATAGGTGCCTCACTGATTAAGCATTGGTAACTG
TCAGACCAAGTTTACTCATATATACTTTAGATTGATTTAAAACTTCATTTTTAATTTAAAAGGATCTAGG
TGAAGATCCTTTTTGATAATCTCATGACCAAAATCCCTTAACGTGAGTTTTCGTTCCACTGAGCGTCAGA
CCCCGTAGAAAAGATCAAAGGATCTTCTTGAGATCCTTTTTTTCTGCGCGTAATCTGCTGCTTGCAAACA
AAAAAACCACCGCTACCAGCGGTGGTTTGTTTGCCGGATCAAGAGCTACCAACTCTTTTTCCGAAGGTAA
CTGGCTTCAGCAGAGCGCAGATACCAAATACTGTTCTTCTAGTGTAGCCGTAGTTAGGCCACCACTTCAA
GAACTCTGTAGCACCGCCTACATACCTCGCTCTGCTAATCCTGTTACCAGTGGCTGCTGCCAGTGGCGAT
AAGTCGTGTCTTACCGGGTTGGACTCAAGACGATAGTTACCGGATAAGGCGCAGCGGTCGGGCTGAACGG
GGGGTTCGTGCACACAGCCCAGCTTGGAGCGAACGACCTACACCGAACTGAGATACCTACAGCGTGAGCT
ATGAGAAAGCGCCACGCTTCCCGAAGGGAGAAAGGCGGACAGGTATCCGGTAAGCGGCAGGGTCGGAACA
GGAGAGCGCACGAGGGAGCTTCCAGGGGGAAACGCCTGGTATCTTTATAGTCCTGTCGGGTTTCGCCACC
TCTGACTTGAGCGTCGATTTTTGTGATGCTCGTCAGGGGGGCGGAGCCTATGGAAAAACGCCAGCAACGC
GGCCTTTTTACGGTTCCTGGCCTTTTGCTGGCCTTTTGCTCACATGTTCTTTCCTGCGTTATCCCCTGAT
TCTGTGGATAACCGTATTACCGCCTTTGAGTGAGCTGATACCGCTCGCCGCAGCCGAACGACCGAGCGCA
GCGAGTCAGTGAGCGAGGAAGCGGAAGAGCGCCCAATACGCAAACCGCCTCTCCCCGCGCGTTGGCCGAT
TCATTAATGCAGCTGGCACGACAGGTTTCCCGACTGGAAAGCGGGCAGTGAGCGCAACGCAATTAATGTG
AGTTAGCTCACTCATTAGGCACCCCAGGCTTTACACTTTATGCTTCCGGCTCGTATGTTGTGTGGAATTG
TGAGCGGATAACAATTTCACACAGGAAACAGCTATGACCATGATTACGCCAAGCGCGCAATTAACCCTCA
CTAAAGGGAACAAAAGCTGGAGCTGCAAGC
