>Addgene plasmid #144547 | TFORF3071 | depositor partial sequence | sequence record 285756 | Insert
ATCGATTGATCAACAAGTTTGTACAAAAAAGTTGGCACCATGCTGGGCATGTACGTGCCGGACAGGTTCT
CCCTGAAGTCCTCCCGGGTTCAGGACGGCATGGGGCTCTACACGGCCCGCAGAGTGCGAAAGGGTGAAAA
GTTCGGACCCTTTGCTGGAGAGAAGAGAATGCCTGAAGACTTGGATGAAAATATGGATTACAGGTTGATG
TGGGAGGTTCGTGGGAGTAAGGGAGAAGTTTTGTACATTTTGGATGCTACCAACCCACGGCACTCCAACT
GGCTTCGCTTCGTTCATGAGGCACCATCTCAGGAGCAGAAGAACTTGGCTGCCATTCAAGAAGGAGAAAA
CATTTTCTATTTGGCAGTTGAAGATATAGAAACAGACACGGAGCTTCTGATTGGCTACCTGGATAGTGAC
ATGGAGGCTGAGGAGGAAGAACAGCAAATTATGACAGTCATCAAAGAAGGGGAAGTTGAAAATTCTAGAA
GACAATCAACAGCGGGCAGAAAAGATCGCCTTGGCTGTAAAGAGGACTATGCTTGTCCTCAATGTGAATC
GAGTTTTACCAGTGAGGATATTCTTGCTGAGCATCTCCAGACATTGCACCAGAAACCCACAGAGGAGAAA
GAATTTAAGTGCAAGAACTGTGGGAAGAAATTCCCAGTTAAGCAGGCTTTGCAAAGACATTTTGAGCAGC
ACCAGGAGACTTGCCGGGGGGATGCCAGGTTTGTGTGCAAGGCTGACAGCTGTGGAAAGAGGCTGAAGAG
CAAGGATGCCCTGAAAAGACACCAGGAAAATGTCCACACTGGAGATCCTAAGAAAAAGCTTATATGTTCA
GTGTGCAATAAAAAGTGTTCTTCAGCATCAAGCCTACAGGAACATAGAAAGATTCATGAGATATTTGATT
GTCAAGAATGTATGAAGAAATTTATTTCAGCTAATCAGCTAAAACGTCATATGATCACCCACTCAGAAAA
ACGACCCTATAATTGCGAGATTTGTAATAAGTCTTTCAAGAGGCTTGATCAAGTGGGTGCTCACAAAGTA
ATACACAGCGAAGACAAACCTTACAAATGCAAACTTTGTGGAAAGGGATTTGCCCACAGAAATGTTTACA
AGAATCATAAGAAGACCCACTCTGAGGAGAGACCGTTCCAATGTGAAGAATGTAAAGCTCTGTTCCGGAC
CCCATTTTCTTTACAGAGACACCTGCTAATACATAACAGTGAGAGGACTTTCAAGTGCCATCACTGCGAT
GCTACCTTTAAGAGGAAGGATACATTAAATGTTCATGTCCAGGTGGTTCATGAAAGACACAAGAAGTATA
GGTGTGAGCTATGTAATAAGGCCTTTGTTACACCTTCAGTGCTTAGAAGTCATAAGAAAACACATACAGG
AGAAAAGGAGAAAATCTGTCCATATTGTGGCCAGAAATTTGCCAGCAGTGGTACACTCAGAGTTCATATC
CGGAGCCACACAGGTGAGCGTCCCTATCAATGTCCTTACTGTGAAAAAGGATTCAGTAAAAATGATGGAC
TGAAGATGCACATTCGTACTCACACCAGGGAGAAGCCGTACAAGTGCTCAGAGTGCAGCAAGGCCTTCAG
CCAGAAGCGAGGCCTGGATGAGCACAAGAGGACGCACACTGGAGAAAAGCCTTTTCAGTGTGATGTTTGT
GATTTGGCTTTTAGCCTGAAGAAAATGCTGATTCGACACAAGATGACTCATAATCCCAATCGTCCCCTGG
CAGAATGCCAGTTTTGCCATAAGAAGTTTACAAGGAATGACTACCTCAAAGTGCACATGGACAATATCCA
TGGTGTAGCTGACAGCTTGCCAACTTTCTTGTACAAAGTGGTTGATATCGGTAAGCCTATCCCTAACCCT
CTCCTCGGTCTCGATTCTACGTAGTAATGAACTAGTCCGTAACTTGAAAGTATTTCGATTTCTTGGCTTT
ATATATCTTGTGGAAAGGACGAACGCCAGGCGGAGCATAACCGTCT
