>Addgene plasmid #144547 | TFORF3071 | depositor partial sequence | sequence record 285757 | Barcode
ACGCCAGGCGGAGCATAACCGTCT
